Addgene plasmid #118290: pAAV-DCX-2A-mCherry
Purpose: Expresses human DCX tagged with 2A peptide at it's C-terminus and mCherry in mammalian cells.
Depositing lab: Vance Lemmon. Depositing organization: University of Miami. Publication: Dyrk kinases regulate phosphorylation of doublecortin, cytoskeletal organization, and neuronal morphology. Slepak TI, Salay LD, Lemmon VP, Bixby JL. Cytoskeleton (Hoboken). 2012 Jul;69(7):514-27. doi: 10.1002/cm.21021. Epub 2012 Mar 7. PubMed 22359282.
Backbone
  Vector backbone: pAAV-2A-mCherry
  Backbone size w/o insert (bp): 5429
  Total vector size (bp): 6509
  Vector type: Mammalian Expression, AAV
Growth in bacteria
  Bacterial resistance: Ampicillin, 100 μg/mL
  Growth temperature: 37°C
  Growth strain: NEB Stable
  Copy number: High Copy
Gene/Insert
  Gene/Insert name: doublecortin (alt name: DCX)
  Species: H. sapiens (human)
  Insert size (bp): 1080
  GenBank ID: NM_178151.2
  Entrez Gene: DCX (a.k.a. DBCN, DC, LISX, SCLH, XLIS)
  Promoter: CMV with beta global intron
  Tag / fusion protein: 2A peptide (C terminal on insert); mCherry (C terminal on backbone)
  Cloning method: Restriction Enzyme; 5′ cloning site PCR insert with BglII, ligated to BamHI on the vector (destroyed during cloning); 3′ cloning site SalI (not destroyed)
  Sequencing primers: 5′ GGCAAAGAATTGGGATTCGA; 3′ TTCAGCTTGGCGGTCTGGGT
Terms and licenses: Academic/Nonprofit Terms; Industry Terms: Not Available to Industry
How to cite: pAAV-DCX-2A-mCherry was a gift from Vance Lemmon (Addgene plasmid # 118290 ; http://n2t.net/addgene:118290 ; RRID:Addgene_118290)
