[The description below was written by a language model from this plasmid's Addgene catalogue record and pLannotate feature annotations shown in this document.]
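Description:
pAAV-DCX-2A-mCherry is an adeno-associated virus transfer plasmid that also serves as a direct mammalian expression vector. It is built on the pAAV-2A-mCherry backbone and carries human doublecortin (DCX). The plasmid is propagated in E. coli through a high-copy ColE1/pUC-type origin with ampicillin selection (β-lactamase under its own promoter). It also contains an f1/M13 phage origin and small pBR322-derived bom and rop remnants. The recombination-deficient growth strain listed in the record is a common choice for keeping the repetitive ITRs intact.

The expression cassette lies between two AAV2 inverted terminal repeats, which are the cis elements needed for replication and packaging of the intervening DNA into AAV particles. Transcription is driven by the CMV immediate-early enhancer and promoter, followed by a truncated β-globin intron with a short flanking globin exon fragment, an arrangement that generally improves mRNA processing and expression. The 1,080 bp DCX open reading frame is joined at its C-terminus to a 2A peptide and then mCherry, and the cassette ends with the human growth hormone polyadenylation signal. Ribosomal skipping at the 2A sequence should yield DCX (retaining a short 2A remnant) and free mCherry from a single transcript, so red fluorescence marks expressing cells without a bulky fusion on the microtubule-associated protein.

The depositor sequence (6,509 nt) shows a complete left ITR. The repository's sequencing result is slightly shorter (6,495 nt) and annotates only fragments of that ITR, which may reflect either the difficulty of sequencing ITRs or a partial deletion. The associated work concerns doublecortin phosphorylation, cytoskeletal organization and neuronal morphology, consistent with use for DCX overexpression in neurons.
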