Features (pLannotate 1.2.2; 18 found; start..end, strand, type, name):
      1..141     -  repeat_region  AAV2 ITR: inverted terminal repeat of adeno-associated virus serotype 2 inverted
    160..524     +  enhancer       CMV enhancer: human cytomegalovirus immediate early enhancer
    597..614     -  promoter       CMV promoter (fragment): human cytomegalovirus (CMV) immediate early promoter
    676..727     +  promoter       CMVd2 promoter: truncated human cytomegalovirus (CMV) immediate early promoter that yields moderately reduced expression relative to the full-length promoter
    876..903     +  intron         CMV intron (fragment): modified intron A from human cytomegalovirus (CMV)
    908..1254    +  intron         β-globin intron (fragment): internally truncated intron from human β-globin
   1258..1305    +  CDS            HBB (fragment): HBB_COLGU - Experimental evidence at transcript level: Swiss-Prot protein existence level 2. Involved in oxygen transport from the lung to the various peripheral tissues. From Colobus guereza (Mantled guereza) (Eastern black-and-white colobus monkey).
   1346..2425    +  CDS            DCX: DCX_HUMAN - Also known as DBCN, LISX. Experimental evidence at protein level: Swiss-Prot protein existence level 1. Microtubule-associated protein required for initial steps of neuronal dispersion and cortex lamination during cerebral cortex development. May act by competing with the putative neuronal protein kinase DCLK1 in binding to a target protein. May in that way participate in a signaling pathway that is crucial for neuronal interaction before and during migration, possibly as part of a calcium ion-dependent signal transduction pathway. May be part with PAFAH1B1/LIS-1 of overlapping, bu
   2531..3238    +  CDS            mCherry: mCherry is a basic (constitutively fluorescent) red fluorescent protein published in 2004, derived from Discosoma sp.. It is reported to be a very rapidly-maturing monomer with low acid sensitivity.
   3256..3732    +  polyA_signal   hGH poly(A) signal: human growth hormone polyadenylation signal
   3772..3912    +  repeat_region  AAV2 ITR: inverted terminal repeat of adeno-associated virus serotype 2 inverted
   3917..3968    -  misc_feature   bom (fragment): basis of mobility region from pBR322
   3987..4367    +  rep_origin     M13 ori (sequence partly withheld): M13 bacteriophage origin of replication; arrow indicates direction of (+) strand synthesis
   4443..4492    -  misc_feature   bom (fragment): basis of mobility region from pBR322
   4594..4629    -  CDS            rop (fragment): Rop protein, which maintains plasmids at low copy number; rop
   4724..4828    +  promoter       AmpR promoter: bla
   4829..5689    +  CDS            AmpR: β-lactamase; bla; confers resistance to ampicillin, carbenicillin, and related antibiotics
   5860..6448    +  rep_origin     ori: high-copy-number ColE1/pMB1/pBR322/pUC origin of replication
>Addgene plasmid #118290 | pAAV-DCX-2A-mCherry | depositor full sequence | sequence record 223593 | pAAV-DCX-2A-mCherry sequence 6509 bps
CCTGCAGGCAGCTGCGCGCTCGCTCGCTCACTGAGGCCGCCCGGGCAAAGCCCGGGCGTCGGGCGACCTT
TGGTCGCCCGGCCTCAGTGAGCGAGCGAGCGCGCAGAGAGGGAGTGGCCAACTCCATCACTAGGGGTTCC
TGCGGCCGCACGCGTGGAGCTAGTTATTAATAGTAATCAATTACGGGGTCATTAGTTCATAGCCCATATA
TGGAGTTCCGCGTTACATAACTTACGGTAAATGGCCCGCCTGGCTGACCGCCCAACGACCCCCGCCCATT
GACGTCAATAATGACGTATGTTCCCATAGTAACGTCAATAGGGACTTTCCATTGACGTCAATGGGTGGAG
TATTTACGGTAAACTGCCCACTTGGCAGTACATCAAGTGTATCATATGCCAAGTACGCCCCCTATTGACG
TCAATGACGGTAAATGGCCCGCCTGGCATTATGCCCAGTACATGACCTTATGGGACTTTCCTACTTGGCA
GTACATCTACGTATTAGTCATCGCTATTACCATGGTGATGCGGTTTTGGCAGTACATCAATGGGCGTGGA
TAGCGGTTTGACTCACGGGGATTTCCAAGTCTCCACCCCATTGACGTCAATGGGAGTTTGTTTTGCACCA
AAATCAACGGGACTTTCCAAAATGTCGTAACAACTCCGCCCCATTGACGCAAATGGGCGGTAGGCGTGTA
CGGTGGGAGGTCTATATAAGCAGAGCTCGTTTAGTGAACCGTCAGATCGCCTGGAGACGCCATCCACGCT
GTTTTGACCTCCATAGAAGACACCGGGACCGATCCAGCCTCCGCGGATTCGAATCCCGGCCGGGAACGGT
GCATTGGAACGCGGATTCCCCGTGCCAAGAGTGACGTAAGTACCGCCTATAGAGTCTATAGGCCCACAAA
AAATGCTTTCTTCTTTTAATATACTTTTTTGTTTATCTTATTTCTAATACTTTCCCTAATCTCTTTCTTT
CAGGGCAATAATGATACAATGTATCATGCCTCTTTGCACCATTCTAAAGAATAACAGTGATAATTTCTGG
GTTAAGGCAATAGCAATATTTCTGCATATAAATATTTCTGCATATAAATTGTAACTGATGTAAGAGGTTT
CATATTGCTAATAGCAGCTACAATCCAGCTACCATTCTGCTTTTATTTTATGGTTGGGATAAGGCTGGAT
TATTCTGAGTCCAAGCTAGGCCCTTTTGCTAATCATGTTCATACCTCTTATCTTCCTCCCACAGCTCCTG
GGCAACGTGCTGGTCTGTGTGCTGGCCCATCACTTTGGCAAAGAATTGGGATTCGAACATCGATTGAATT
CCCCGGGGATCTACCATGGAACTTGATTTTGGACACTTTGACGAAAGAGATAAGACATCCAGGAACATGC
GAGGCTCCCGGATGAATGGGTTGCCTAGCCCCACTCACAGCGCCCACTGTAGCTTCTACCGAACCAGAAC
CTTGCAGGCACTGAGTAATGAGAAGAAAGCCAAGAAGGTACGTTTCTACCGCAATGGGGACCGCTACTTC
AAGGGGATTGTGTACGCTGTGTCCTCTGACCGTTTTCGCAGCTTTGACGCCTTGCTGGCTGACCTGACGC
GATCTCTGTCTGACAACATCAACCTGCCTCAGGGAGTGCGTTACATTTACACCATTGATGGATCCAGGAA
GATCGGAAGCATGGATGAACTGGAGGAAGGGGAAAGCTATGTCTGTTCCTCAGACAACTTCTTTAAAAAG
GTGGAGTACACCAAGAATGTCAATCCCAACTGGTCTGTCAACGTAAAAACATCTGCCAATATGAAAGCCC
CCCAGTCCTTGGCTAGCAGCAACAGTGCACAGGCCAGGGAGAACAAGGACTTTGTGCGCCCCAAGCTGGT
TACCATCATCCGCAGTGGGGTGAAGCCTCGGAAGGCTGTGCGTGTGCTTCTGAACAAGAAGACAGCCCAC
TCTTTTGAGCAAGTCCTCACTGATATCACAGAAGCCATCAAACTGGAGACCGGGGTTGTCAAAAAACTCT
ACACTCTGGATGGAAAACAGGTAACTTGTCTCCATGATTTCTTTGGTGATGATGATGTGTTTATTGCCTG
TGGTCCTGAAAAATTTCGCTATGCTCAGGATGATTTTTCTCTGGATGAAAATGAATGCCGAGTCATGAAG
GGAAACCCATCAGCCACAGCTGGCCCAAAGGCATCCCCAACACCTCAGAAGACTTCAGCCAAGAGCCCTG
GTCCTATGCGCCGAAGCAAGTCTCCAGCTGACTCAGCAAACGGAACCTCCAGCAGCCAGCTCTCTACCCC
CAAGTCTAAGCAGTCTCCCATCTCTACGCCCACCAGTCCTGGCAGCCTCCGGAAGCACAAGGACCTGTAC
CTGCCTCTGTCCTTGGATGACTCGGACTCGCTTGGTGATTCCATGTCTAGAGTCGACCGGGGTACCACCG
GTGAAGGCCGCGGCAGCCTGCTGACCTGCGGCGATGTGGAAGAAAACCCGGGCCCGGCGCCGGGCAGCAC
TAGTCGGAAGCTTGTGAGCAAGGGCGAGGAGGATAACATGGCCATCATCAAGGAGTTCATGCGCTTCAAG
GTGCACATGGAGGGCTCCGTGAACGGCCACGAGTTCGAGATCGAGGGCGAGGGCGAGGGCCGCCCCTACG
AGGGCACCCAGACCGCCAAGCTGAAGGTGACCAAGGGTGGCCCCCTGCCCTTCGCCTGGGACATCCTGTC
CCCTCAGTTCATGTACGGCTCCAAGGCCTACGTGAAGCACCCCGCCGACATCCCCGACTACTTGAAGCTG
TCCTTCCCCGAGGGCTTCAAGTGGGAGCGCGTGATGAACTTCGAGGACGGCGGCGTGGTGACCGTGACCC
AGGACTCCTCCCTGCAGGACGGCGAGTTCATCTACAAGGTGAAGCTGCGCGGCACCAACTTCCCCTCCGA
CGGCCCCGTAATGCAGAAGAAGACCATGGGCTGGGAGGCCTCCTCCGAGCGGATGTACCCCGAGGACGGC
GCCCTGAAGGGCGAGATCAAGCAGAGGCTGAAGCTGAAGGACGGCGGCCACTACGACGCTGAGGTCAAGA
CCACCTACAAGGCCAAGAAGCCCGTGCAGCTGCCCGGCGCCTACAACGTCAACATCAAGTTGGACATCAC
CTCCCACAACGAGGACTACACCATCGTGGAACAGTACGAACGCGCCGAGGGCCGCCACTCCACCGGCGGC
ATGGACGAGCTGTACAAGTAACTCGAGAGATCTACGGGTGGCATCCCTGTGACCCCTCCCCAGTGCCTCT
CCTGGCCCTGGAAGTTGCCACTCCAGTGCCCACCAGCCTTGTCCTAATAAAATTAAGTTGCATCATTTTG
TCTGACTAGGTGTCCTTCTATAATATTATGGGGTGGAGGGGGGTGGTATGGAGCAAGGGGCAAGTTGGGA
AGACAACCTGTAGGGCCTGCGGGGTCTATTGGGAACCAAGCTGGAGTGCAGTGGCACAATCTTGGCTCAC
TGCAATCTCCGCCTCCTGGGTTCAAGCGATTCTCCTGCCTCAGCCTCCCGAGTTGTTGGGATTCCAGGCA
TGCATGACCAGGCTCAGCTAATTTTTGTTTTTTTGGTAGAGACGGGGTTTCACCATATTGGCCAGGCTGG
TCTCCAACTCCTAATCTCAGGTGATCTACCCACCTTGGCCTCCCAAATTGCTGGGATTACAGGCGTGAAC
CACTGCTCCCTTCCCTGTCCTTCTGATTTTGTAGGTAACCACGTGCGGACCGAGCGGCCGCAGGAACCCC
TAGTGATGGAGTTGGCCACTCCCTCTCTGCGCGCTCGCTCGCTCACTGAGGCCGGGCGACCAAAGGTCGC
CCGACGCCCGGGCTTTGCCCGGGCGGCCTCAGTGAGCGAGCGAGCGCGCAGCTGCCTGCAGGGGCGCCTG
ATGCGGTATTTTCTCCTTACGCATCTGTGCGGTATTTCACACCGCATA
[142 nt withheld, positions 3969-4110]
C
[141 nt withheld, positions 4112-4252]
CCTTTGACGTTGGAGTCCACGTTCTTT
[37 nt withheld, positions 4280-4316]
ACCCTATCTCGGGCTATTCTTTTGATTTATAAGGGATTTTGCCGATTTCGGCCTATTGGTTAAAAAATGA
GCTGATTTAACAAAAATTTAACGCGAATTTTAACAAAATATTAACGTTTACAATTTTATGGTGCACTCTC
AGTACAATCTGCTCTGATGCCGCATAGTTAAGCCAGCCCCGACACCCGCCAACACCCGCTGACGCGCCCT
GACGGGCTTGTCTGCTCCCGGCATCCGCTTACAGACAAGCTGTGACCGTCTCCGGGAGCTGCATGTGTCA
GAGGTTTTCACCGTCATCACCGAAACGCGCGAGACGAAAGGGCCTCGTGATACGCCTATTTTTATAGGTT
AATGTCATGATAATAATGGTTTCTTAGACGTCAGGTGGCACTTTTCGGGGAAATGTGCGCGGAACCCCTA
TTTGTTTATTTTTCTAAATACATTCAAATATGTATCCGCTCATGAGACAATAACCCTGATAAATGCTTCA
ATAATATTGAAAAAGGAAGAGTATGAGTATTCAACATTTCCGTGTCGCCCTTATTCCCTTTTTTGCGGCA
TTTTGCCTTCCTGTTTTTGCTCACCCAGAAACGCTGGTGAAAGTAAAAGATGCTGAAGATCAGTTGGGTG
CACGAGTGGGTTACATCGAACTGGATCTCAACAGCGGTAAGATCCTTGAGAGTTTTCGCCCCGAAGAACG
TTTTCCAATGATGAGCACTTTTAAAGTTCTGCTATGTGGCGCGGTATTATCCCGTATTGACGCCGGGCAA
GAGCAACTCGGTCGCCGCATACACTATTCTCAGAATGACTTGGTTGAGTACTCACCAGTCACAGAAAAGC
ATCTTACGGATGGCATGACAGTAAGAGAATTATGCAGTGCTGCCATAACCATGAGTGATAACACTGCGGC
CAACTTACTTCTGACAACGATCGGAGGACCGAAGGAGCTAACCGCTTTTTTGCACAACATGGGGGATCAT
GTAACTCGCCTTGATCGTTGGGAACCGGAGCTGAATGAAGCCATACCAAACGACGAGCGTGACACCACGA
TGCCTGTAGCAATGGCAACAACGTTGCGCAAACTATTAACTGGCGAACTACTTACTCTAGCTTCCCGGCA
ACAATTAATAGACTGGATGGAGGCGGATAAAGTTGCAGGACCACTTCTGCGCTCGGCCCTTCCGGCTGGC
TGGTTTATTGCTGATAAATCTGGAGCCGGTGAGCGTGGGTCTCGCGGTATCATTGCAGCACTGGGGCCAG
ATGGTAAGCCCTCCCGTATCGTAGTTATCTACACGACGGGGAGTCAGGCAACTATGGATGAACGAAATAG
ACAGATCGCTGAGATAGGTGCCTCACTGATTAAGCATTGGTAACTGTCAGACCAAGTTTACTCATATATA
CTTTAGATTGATTTAAAACTTCATTTTTAATTTAAAAGGATCTAGGTGAAGATCCTTTTTGATAATCTCA
TGACCAAAATCCCTTAACGTGAGTTTTCGTTCCACTGAGCGTCAGACCCCGTAGAAAAGATCAAAGGATC
TTCTTGAGATCCTTTTTTTCTGCGCGTAATCTGCTGCTTGCAAACAAAAAAACCACCGCTACCAGCGGTG
GTTTGTTTGCCGGATCAAGAGCTACCAACTCTTTTTCCGAAGGTAACTGGCTTCAGCAGAGCGCAGATAC
CAAATACTGTCCTTCTAGTGTAGCCGTAGTTAGGCCACCACTTCAAGAACTCTGTAGCACCGCCTACATA
CCTCGCTCTGCTAATCCTGTTACCAGTGGCTGCTGCCAGTGGCGATAAGTCGTGTCTTACCGGGTTGGAC
TCAAGACGATAGTTACCGGATAAGGCGCAGCGGTCGGGCTGAACGGGGGGTTCGTGCACACAGCCCAGCT
TGGAGCGAACGACCTACACCGAACTGAGATACCTACAGCGTGAGCTATGAGAAAGCGCCACGCTTCCCGA
AGGGAGAAAGGCGGACAGGTATCCGGTAAGCGGCAGGGTCGGAACAGGAGAGCGCACGAGGGAGCTTCCA
GGGGGAAACGCCTGGTATCTTTATAGTCCTGTCGGGTTTCGCCACCTCTGACTTGAGCGTCGATTTTTGT
GATGCTCGTCAGGGGGGCGGAGCCTATGGAAAAACGCCAGCAACGCGGCCTTTTTACGGTTCCTGGCCTT
TTGCTGGCCTTTTGCTCACATGT
