Features (pLannotate 1.2.2; 18 found; start..end, strand, type, name):
     12..39      +  repeat_region  AAV2 ITR (fragment): inverted terminal repeat of adeno-associated virus serotype 2 inverted
     68..95      +  repeat_region  AAV2 ITR (fragment): inverted terminal repeat of adeno-associated virus serotype 2 inverted
    206..509     +  enhancer       CMV enhancer: human cytomegalovirus immediate early enhancer
    510..713     +  promoter       CMV promoter: human cytomegalovirus (CMV) immediate early promoter
    862..889     +  intron         CMV intron (fragment): modified intron A from human cytomegalovirus (CMV)
    894..1240    +  intron         β-globin intron (fragment): internally truncated intron from human β-globin
   1244..1291    +  CDS            HBB (fragment): HBB_COLGU - Experimental evidence at transcript level: Swiss-Prot protein existence level 2. Involved in oxygen transport from the lung to the various peripheral tissues. From Colobus guereza (Mantled guereza) (Eastern black-and-white colobus monkey).
   1332..2411    +  CDS            DCX: DCX_HUMAN - Also known as DBCN, LISX. Experimental evidence at protein level: Swiss-Prot protein existence level 1. Microtubule-associated protein required for initial steps of neuronal dispersion and cortex lamination during cerebral cortex development. May act by competing with the putative neuronal protein kinase DCLK1 in binding to a target protein. May in that way participate in a signaling pathway that is crucial for neuronal interaction before and during migration, possibly as part of a calcium ion-dependent signal transduction pathway. May be part with PAFAH1B1/LIS-1 of overlapping, bu
   2517..3224    +  CDS            mCherry: mCherry is a basic (constitutively fluorescent) red fluorescent protein published in 2004, derived from Discosoma sp.. It is reported to be a very rapidly-maturing monomer with low acid sensitivity.
   3242..3718    +  polyA_signal   hGH poly(A) signal: human growth hormone polyadenylation signal
   3758..3898    +  repeat_region  AAV2 ITR: inverted terminal repeat of adeno-associated virus serotype 2 inverted
   3903..3954    -  misc_feature   bom (fragment): basis of mobility region from pBR322
   3973..4428    +  rep_origin     f1 ori (sequence partly withheld): f1 bacteriophage origin of replication; arrow indicates direction of (+) strand synthesis
   4429..4478    -  misc_feature   bom (fragment): basis of mobility region from pBR322
   4580..4615    -  CDS            rop (fragment): Rop protein, which maintains plasmids at low copy number; rop
   4710..4814    +  promoter       AmpR promoter: bla
   4815..5675    +  CDS            AmpR: β-lactamase; bla; confers resistance to ampicillin, carbenicillin, and related antibiotics
   5846..6434    +  rep_origin     ori: high-copy-number ColE1/pMB1/pBR322/pUC origin of replication
>Addgene plasmid #118290 | pAAV-DCX-2A-mCherry | addgene full sequence | sequence record 229502 | Addgene NGS Result
CCTGCAGGCAGCTGCGCGCTCGCTCGCTCACTGAGGCCGCCCGGGCGTCGGGCGACCTTTGGTCGCCCGG
CCTCAGTGAGCGAGCGAGCGCGCAGAGAGGGAGTGGCCAACTCCATCACTAGGGGTTCCTGCGGCCGCAC
GCGTCTAGTTATTAATAGTAATCAATTACGGGGTCATTAGTTCATAGCCCATATATGGAGTTCCGCGTTA
CATAACTTACGGTAAATGGCCCGCCTGGCTGACCGCCCAACGACCCCCGCCCATTGACGTCAATAATGAC
GTATGTTCCCATAGTAACGCCAATAGGGACTTTCCATTGACGTCAATGGGTGGAGTATTTACGGTAAACT
GCCCACTTGGCAGTACATCAAGTGTATCATATGCCAAGTACGCCCCCTATTGACGTCAATGACGGTAAAT
GGCCCGCCTGGCATTATGCCCAGTACATGACCTTATGGGACTTTCCTACTTGGCAGTACATCTACGTATT
AGTCATCGCTATTACCATGGTGATGCGGTTTTGGCAGTACATCAATGGGCGTGGATAGCGGTTTGACTCA
CGGGGATTTCCAAGTCTCCACCCCATTGACGTCAATGGGAGTTTGTTTTGGCACCAAAATCAACGGGACT
TTCCAAAATGTCGTAACAACTCCGCCCCATTGACGCAAATGGGCGGTAGGCGTGTACGGTGGGAGGTCTA
TATAAGCAGAGCTCGTTTAGTGAACCGTCAGATCGCCTGGAGACGCCATCCACGCTGTTTTGACCTCCAT
AGAAGACACCGGGACCGATCCAGCCTCCGCGGATTCGAATCCCGGCCGGGAACGGTGCATTGGAACGCGG
ATTCCCCGTGCCAAGAGTGACGTAAGTACCGCCTATAGAGTCTATAGGCCCACAAAAAATGCTTTCTTCT
TTTAATATACTTTTTTGTTTATCTTATTTCTAATACTTTCCCTAATCTCTTTCTTTCAGGGCAATAATGA
TACAATGTATCATGCCTCTTTGCACCATTCTAAAGAATAACAGTGATAATTTCTGGGTTAAGGCAATAGC
AATATTTCTGCATATAAATATTTCTGCATATAAATTGTAACTGATGTAAGAGGTTTCATATTGCTAATAG
CAGCTACAATCCAGCTACCATTCTGCTTTTATTTTATGGTTGGGATAAGGCTGGATTATTCTGAGTCCAA
GCTAGGCCCTTTTGCTAATCATGTTCATACCTCTTATCTTCCTCCCACAGCTCCTGGGCAACGTGCTGGT
CTGTGTGCTGGCCCATCACTTTGGCAAAGAATTGGGATTCGAACATCGATTGAATTCCCCGGGGATCTAC
CATGGAACTTGATTTTGGACACTTTGACGAAAGAGATAAGACATCCAGGAACATGCGAGGCTCCCGGATG
AATGGGTTGCCTAGCCCCACTCACAGCGCCCACTGTAGCTTCTACCGAACCAGAACCTTGCAGGCACTGA
GTAATGAGAAGAAAGCCAAGAAGGTACGTTTCTACCGCAATGGGGACCGCTACTTCAAGGGGATTGTGTA
CGCTGTGTCCTCTGACCGTTTTCGCAGCTTTGACGCCTTGCTGGCTGACCTGACGCGATCTCTGTCTGAC
AACATCAACCTGCCTCAGGGAGTGCGTTACATTTACACCATTGATGGATCCAGGAAGATCGGAAGCATGG
ATGAACTGGAGGAAGGGGAAAGCTATGTCTGTTCCTCAGACAACTTCTTTAAAAAGGTGGAGTACACCAA
GAATGTCAATCCCAACTGGTCTGTCAACGTAAAAACATCTGCCAATATGAAAGCCCCCCAGTCCTTGGCT
AGCAGCAACAGTGCACAGGCCAGGGAGAACAAGGACTTTGTGCGCCCCAAGCTGGTTACCATCATCCGCA
GTGGGGTGAAGCCTCGGAAGGCTGTGCGTGTGCTTCTGAACAAGAAGACAGCCCACTCTTTTGAGCAAGT
CCTCACTGATATCACAGAAGCCATCAAACTGGAGACCGGGGTTGTCAAAAAACTCTACACTCTGGATGGA
AAACAGGTAACTTGTCTCCATGATTTCTTTGGTGATGATGATGTGTTTATTGCCTGTGGTCCTGAAAAAT
TTCGCTATGCTCAGGATGATTTTTCTCTGGATGAAAATGAATGCCGAGTCATGAAGGGAAACCCATCAGC
CACAGCTGGCCCAAAGGCATCCCCAACACCTCAGAAGACTTCAGCCAAGAGCCCTGGTCCTATGCGCCGA
AGCAAGTCTCCAGCTGACTCAGCAAACGGAACCTCCAGCAGCCAGCTCTCTACCCCCAAGTCTAAGCAGT
CTCCCATCTCTACGCCCACCAGTCCTGGCAGCCTCCGGAAGCACAAGGACCTGTACCTGCCTCTGTCCTT
GGATGACTCGGACTCGCTTGGTGATTCCATGTCTAGAGTCGACCGGGGTACCACCGGTGAAGGCCGCGGC
AGCCTGCTGACCTGCGGCGATGTGGAAGAAAACCCGGGCCCGGCGCCGGGCAGCACTAGTCGGAAGCTTG
TGAGCAAGGGCGAGGAGGATAACATGGCCATCATCAAGGAGTTCATGCGCTTCAAGGTGCACATGGAGGG
CTCCGTGAACGGCCACGAGTTCGAGATCGAGGGCGAGGGCGAGGGCCGCCCCTACGAGGGCACCCAGACC
GCCAAGCTGAAGGTGACCAAGGGTGGCCCCCTGCCCTTCGCCTGGGACATCCTGTCCCCTCAGTTCATGT
ACGGCTCCAAGGCCTACGTGAAGCACCCCGCCGACATCCCCGACTACTTGAAGCTGTCCTTCCCCGAGGG
CTTCAAGTGGGAGCGCGTGATGAACTTCGAGGACGGCGGCGTGGTGACCGTGACCCAGGACTCCTCCCTG
CAGGACGGCGAGTTCATCTACAAGGTGAAGCTGCGCGGCACCAACTTCCCCTCCGACGGCCCCGTAATGC
AGAAGAAGACCATGGGCTGGGAGGCCTCCTCCGAGCGGATGTACCCCGAGGACGGCGCCCTGAAGGGCGA
GATCAAGCAGAGGCTGAAGCTGAAGGACGGCGGCCACTACGACGCTGAGGTCAAGACCACCTACAAGGCC
AAGAAGCCCGTGCAGCTGCCCGGCGCCTACAACGTCAACATCAAGTTGGACATCACCTCCCACAACGAGG
ACTACACCATCGTGGAACAGTACGAACGCGCCGAGGGCCGCCACTCCACCGGCGGCATGGACGAGCTGTA
CAAGTAACTCGAGAGATCTACGGGTGGCATCCCTGTGACCCCTCCCCAGTGCCTCTCCTGGCCCTGGAAG
TTGCCACTCCAGTGCCCACCAGCCTTGTCCTAATAAAATTAAGTTGCATCATTTTGTCTGACTAGGTGTC
CTTCTATAATATTATGGGGTGGAGGGGGGTGGTATGGAGCAAGGGGCAAGTTGGGAAGACAACCTGTAGG
GCCTGCGGGGTCTATTGGGAACCAAGCTGGAGTGCAGTGGCACAATCTTGGCTCACTGCAATCTCCGCCT
CCTGGGTTCAAGCGATTCTCCTGCCTCAGCCTCCCGAGTTGTTGGGATTCCAGGCATGCATGACCAGGCT
CAGCTAATTTTTGTTTTTTTGGTAGAGACGGGGTTTCACCATATTGGCCAGGCTGGTCTCCAACTCCTAA
TCTCAGGTGATCTACCCACCTTGGCCTCCCAAATTGCTGGGATTACAGGCGTGAACCACTGCTCCCTTCC
CTGTCCTTCTGATTTTGTAGGTAACCACGTGCGGACCGAGCGGCCGCAGGAACCCCTAGTGATGGAGTTG
GCCACTCCCTCTCTGCGCGCTCGCTCGCTCACTGAGGCCGGGCGACCAAAGGTCGCCCGACGCCCGGGCT
TTGCCCGGGCGGCCTCAGTGAGCGAGCGAGCGCGCAGCTGCCTGCAGGGGCGCCTGATGCGGTATTTTCT
CCTTACGCATCTGTGCGGTATTTCACACCGCATA
[95 nt withheld, positions 3955-4049]
T
[46 nt withheld, positions 4051-4096]
C
[141 nt withheld, positions 4098-4238]
CCTTTGACGTTGGAGTCCACGTTCTTT
[37 nt withheld, positions 4266-4302]
ACTCTATCTCGGGCTATTCTTTTGATTTATAAGGGATTTTGCCGATTTCGGTCTATTGGTTAAAAAATGA
GCTGATTTAACAAAAATTTAACGCGAATTTTAACAAAATATTAACGTTTACAATTTTATGGTGCACTCTC
AGTACAATCTGCTCTGATGCCGCATAGTTAAGCCAGCCCCGACACCCGCCAACACCCGCTGACGCGCCCT
GACGGGCTTGTCTGCTCCCGGCATCCGCTTACAGACAAGCTGTGACCGTCTCCGGGAGCTGCATGTGTCA
GAGGTTTTCACCGTCATCACCGAAACGCGCGAGACGAAAGGGCCTCGTGATACGCCTATTTTTATAGGTT
AATGTCATGATAATAATGGTTTCTTAGACGTCAGGTGGCACTTTTCGGGGAAATGTGCGCGGAACCCCTA
TTTGTTTATTTTTCTAAATACATTCAAATATGTATCCGCTCATGAGACAATAACCCTGATAAATGCTTCA
ATAATATTGAAAAAGGAAGAGTATGAGTATTCAACATTTCCGTGTCGCCCTTATTCCCTTTTTTGCGGCA
TTTTGCCTTCCTGTTTTTGCTCACCCAGAAACGCTGGTGAAAGTAAAAGATGCTGAAGATCAGTTGGGTG
CACGAGTGGGTTACATCGAACTGGATCTCAACAGCGGTAAGATCCTTGAGAGTTTTCGCCCCGAAGAACG
TTTTCCAATGATGAGCACTTTTAAAGTTCTGCTATGTGGCGCGGTATTATCCCGTATTGACGCCGGGCAA
GAGCAACTCGGTCGCCGCATACACTATTCTCAGAATGACTTGGTTGAGTACTCACCAGTCACAGAAAAGC
ATCTTACGGATGGCATGACAGTAAGAGAATTATGCAGTGCTGCCATAACCATGAGTGATAACACTGCGGC
CAACTTACTTCTGACAACGATCGGAGGACCGAAGGAGCTAACCGCTTTTTTGCACAACATGGGGGATCAT
GTAACTCGCCTTGATCGTTGGGAACCGGAGCTGAATGAAGCCATACCAAACGACGAGCGTGACACCACGA
TGCCTGTAGCAATGGCAACAACGTTGCGCAAACTATTAACTGGCGAACTACTTACTCTAGCTTCCCGGCA
ACAATTAATAGACTGGATGGAGGCGGATAAAGTTGCAGGACCACTTCTGCGCTCGGCCCTTCCGGCTGGC
TGGTTTATTGCTGATAAATCTGGAGCCGGTGAGCGTGGGTCTCGCGGTATCATTGCAGCACTGGGGCCAG
ATGGTAAGCCCTCCCGTATCGTAGTTATCTACACGACGGGGAGTCAGGCAACTATGGATGAACGAAATAG
ACAGATCGCTGAGATAGGTGCCTCACTGATTAAGCATTGGTAACTGTCAGACCAAGTTTACTCATATATA
CTTTAGATTGATTTAAAACTTCATTTTTAATTTAAAAGGATCTAGGTGAAGATCCTTTTTGATAATCTCA
TGACCAAAATCCCTTAACGTGAGTTTTCGTTCCACTGAGCGTCAGACCCCGTAGAAAAGATCAAAGGATC
TTCTTGAGATCCTTTTTTTCTGCGCGTAATCTGCTGCTTGCAAACAAAAAAACCACCGCTACCAGCGGTG
GTTTGTTTGCCGGATCAAGAGCTACCAACTCTTTTTCCGAAGGTAACTGGCTTCAGCAGAGCGCAGATAC
CAAATACTGTTCTTCTAGTGTAGCCGTAGTTAGGCCACCACTTCAAGAACTCTGTAGCACCGCCTACATA
CCTCGCTCTGCTAATCCTGTTACCAGTGGCTGCTGCCAGTGGCGATAAGTCGTGTCTTACCGGGTTGGAC
TCAAGACGATAGTTACCGGATAAGGCGCAGCGGTCGGGCTGAACGGGGGGTTCGTGCACACAGCCCAGCT
TGGAGCGAACGACCTACACCGAACTGAGATACCTACAGCGTGAGCTATGAGAAAGCGCCACGCTTCCCGA
AGGGAGAAAGGCGGACAGGTATCCGGTAAGCGGCAGGGTCGGAACAGGAGAGCGCACGAGGGAGCTTCCA
GGGGGAAACGCCTGGTATCTTTATAGTCCTGTCGGGTTTCGCCACCTCTGACTTGAGCGTCGATTTTTGT
GATGCTCGTCAGGGGGGCGGAGCCTATGGAAAAACGCCAGCAACGCGGCCTTTTTACGGTTCCTGGCCTT
TTGCTGGCCTTTTGCTCACATGT
